Addgene plasmid #28210: TDP43 NOTAG11
Depositing lab: Zuoshang Xu. Depositing organization: University of Massachusetts, Worcester. Publication: The C-terminal TDP-43 fragments have a high aggregation propensity and harm neurons by a dominant-negative mechanism. Yang C, Tan W, Whittle C, Qiu L, Cao L, Akbarian S, Xu Z. PLoS One. 2010 . 5(12):e15878. 10.1371/journal.pone.0015878 PubMed 21209826.
Backbone
  Vector backbone: pCAG-EGFP/RFP-int
  Backbone size w/o insert (bp): 5310
  Vector type: Mammalian Expression
Growth in bacteria
  Bacterial resistance: Ampicillin, 100 μg/mL
  Growth temperature: 37°C
  Growth strain: DH5alpha
  Growth instructions: DH5a in LB media at 37C
  Copy number: High Copy
Gene/Insert
  Gene/Insert name: Tar DNA binding protein (alt name: TDP43)
  Species: H. sapiens (human)
  Insert size (bp): 246
  Mutation: aa193-274 only
  GenBank ID: NM_007375
  Entrez Gene: TARDBP (a.k.a. ALS10, TDP-43)
  Cloning method: Restriction Enzyme; 5′ cloning site EcoRV (destroyed during cloning); 3′ cloning site Mlu1 (not destroyed)
  Sequencing primers: 5′ TTCCTACAGCTCCTGGGCAA
Terms and licenses: Academic/Nonprofit Terms; Industry Terms: Not Available to Industry
How to cite: TDP43 NOTAG11 was a gift from Zuoshang Xu (Addgene plasmid # 28210 ; http://n2t.net/addgene:28210 ; RRID:Addgene_28210)
