[The description below was written by a language model from this plasmid's Addgene catalogue record.]
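Description:
TDP43 NOTAG11 is a mammalian expression plasmid built on the pCAG-EGFP/RFP-int backbone (about 5.3 kb without insert) and carrying a short fragment of human TARDBP, the gene encoding TAR DNA-binding protein 43 (TDP-43). It is maintained in E. coli as a high-copy plasmid under ampicillin selection. The record does not list the origin of replication or the promoter. The backbone name suggests a CAG-type promoter (the CMV enhancer/chicken β-actin hybrid commonly used for strong, broad expression in mammalian cells), but this is inferred from the name rather than stated. No feature table is provided, so the status of the fluorescent-protein elements implied by the backbone name cannot be determined.

The insert is 246 bp and encodes only amino acids 193–274 of TDP-43, referenced to the human mRNA sequence. It was introduced by restriction cloning between an EcoRV site, which was destroyed in the process, and an MluI site, which was retained. The "NOTAG" designation implies the fragment is expressed without an epitope or fluorescent fusion tag, although the record does not spell this out. The number in the name suggests it is one member of a set of truncation constructs.

The associated publication examines C-terminal TDP-43 fragments, their strong tendency to aggregate, and their dominant-negative toxicity to neurons. This fits use of the plasmid in deletion-mapping experiments that test which regions of TDP-43 drive aggregation or interfere with the normal protein in transfected mammalian cells, work relevant to ALS and related TDP-43 proteinopathies.
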