>Addgene plasmid #28210 | TDP43 NOTAG11 | addgene partial sequence | sequence record 35150 | 28210 with pCAG-F
TCCTCGATCGAGGGACCTAATAACTTCGTATAGCATACATTATACGAAGTTATATTAAGGGTTATTGAAT
AGATCGGAATTCCTGCAGCCCGGGGGATCCGGATCAGATCTCGAGATGGTGTTTGTGGGGCGCTGTACAG
AGGACATGACTGAGGATGAGCTGCGGGAGTTCTTCTCTCAGTACGGGGATGTGATGGATGTCTTCATCCC
CAAGCCATTCAGGGCCTTTGCCTTTGTTACATTTGCAGATGATCAGATTGCGCAGTCTCTTTGTGGAGAG
GACTTGATCATTAAAGGAATCAGCGTTCATATATCCAATGCCGAACCTAAGCACAATAGCAATAGACAGT
TAGAAAGAAGTTAGACGCGTTCCTGACCATTCATCCTCTTTCTTTTTCCTGCAGGCTTGTGGAAGAAATG
GGACCCTGCTGCTGCTGGAGACGGCCACTGCTCCCTGAGTGTCCCGTCCCTGGGGCTCCTGCTTCCCCAT
CCCGGAGTTCTCCTGCTCCCCACCTCCTGTCGTCCTGCCTGGCCTCCAGCCCGAGTCGTCATCCCCGGAG
TCCCTATACAGAGGTCCTGCCATGGAACCTTCCCCTCCCCGTGCGCTCTGGGGACTGAGCCCATGACACC
AAACCTGCCCCTTGGCTGCTCTCGGACTCCCTACCCCAACCCCAGGGACTGCAGGTTGTGCCCTGTGGCT
GCCTGCACCCCAGGAAAGGAGGGGGCTCAGGCCATCCAGCCACCACCTACAGCCCAGTGGGGTCGAGGAA
TTCACTCCTCA
